Addgene plasmid #33074: pCMV-Flag-YAP-D383A
Depositing lab: Kunliang Guan. Depositing organization: University of California, San Diego (UCSD). Publication: A coordinated phosphorylation by Lats and CK1 regulates YAP stability through SCF(beta-TRCP). Zhao B, Li L, Tumaneng K, Wang CY, Guan KL. Genes Dev. 2010 Jan 1. 24(1):72-85. 10.1101/gad.1843810 PubMed 20048001.
Backbone
  Vector backbone: pCMV
  Backbone size w/o insert (bp): 5000
  Vector type: Mammalian Expression
Growth in bacteria
  Bacterial resistance: Ampicillin, 100 μg/mL
  Growth temperature: 37°C
  Growth strain: DH5alpha
  Copy number: Unknown
Gene/Insert
  Gene/Insert name: YAP
  Species: H. sapiens (human)
  Mutation: D383A
  Entrez Gene: YAP1 (a.k.a. COB1, YAP, YAP-1, YAP2, YAP65, YKI)
  Promoter: CMV
  Tag / fusion protein: Flag (N terminal on insert)
  Cloning method: Restriction Enzyme; 5′ cloning site NA (unknown if destroyed); 3′ cloning site NA (unknown if destroyed)
  Sequencing primers: 5′ CMV-F; 3′ hGH-pA-R
Terms and licenses: Academic/Nonprofit Terms; Industry Terms: Not Available to Industry
How to cite: pCMV-Flag-YAP-D383A was a gift from Kunliang Guan (Addgene plasmid # 33074 ; http://n2t.net/addgene:33074 ; RRID:Addgene_33074)
