[The description below was written by a language model from this plasmid's Addgene catalogue record.]
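Description:
pCMV-Flag-YAP-D383A is a mammalian expression plasmid built on a pCMV backbone of roughly 5 kb (without insert). It is propagated in E. coli under ampicillin selection. The record does not state the copy number or the origin of replication, and it lists no mammalian selection marker, so the plasmid appears suited mainly to transient transfection. The cloning sites used to insert the gene are also not recorded.

The payload is human YAP (YAP1), the transcriptional co-activator that acts downstream of the Hippo pathway. It carries a single amino-acid substitution, D383A, and an N-terminal Flag epitope tag. Expression is driven by the CMV promoter, a strong constitutive viral promoter active in most cultured mammalian cell lines. The 3′ sequencing primer is an hGH polyA reverse primer, which suggests that a human growth hormone polyadenylation signal follows the insert, although this element is not explicitly annotated. The Flag tag allows the exogenous protein to be detected and immunoprecipitated with anti-Flag antibodies, separately from endogenous YAP.

The associated publication concerns the control of YAP stability by coordinated Lats and CK1 phosphorylation and by SCF(β-TRCP)-mediated degradation. This mutant was therefore presumably made to test how residue D383 contributes to that degradation mechanism, for example by comparing its stability or ubiquitination with that of wild-type Flag-YAP. The record itself does not describe the functional consequence of the mutation. No feature table or sequence annotation was supplied, so further details of the backbone cannot be confirmed.
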