>Addgene plasmid #33074 | pCMV-Flag-YAP-D383A | addgene partial sequence | sequence record 41600 | CMV-F 5'-CGCAAATGGGCGGTAGGCGTG-3'
CTCGTTTAGTGAACCGTCAGAATTGATCTACCATGGACTACAAAGACGATGACGACAAGCTTGCGGCCGC
GAATTCAAGCTTAGCCACCATGGACTACAAAGACGATGACGATAAAGCAAGGCTCGAATCGGTACCTAAG
GATCCCGGGCAGCAGCCGCCGCCTCAACCGGCCCCCCAGGGCCAAGGGCAGCCGCCTTCGCAGCCCCCGC
AGGGGCAGGGCCCGCCGTCCGGACCCGGGCAACCGGCACCCGCGGCGACCCAGGCGGCGCCGCAGGCACC
CCCCGCCGGGCATCAGATCGTGCACGTCCGCGGGGACTCGGAGACCGACCTGGAGGCGCTCTTCAACGCC
GTCATGAACCCCAAGACGGCCAACGTGCCCCAGACCGTGCCCATGAGGCTCCGGAAGCTGCCCGACTCCT
TCTTCAAGCCGCCGGAGCCCAAATCCCACTCCCGACAGGCCAGTACTGATGCAGGCACTGCAGGAGCCCT
GACTCCACAGCATGTTCGAGCTCATTCCTCTCCAGCTTCTCTGCAGTTGGGAGCTGTTTCTCCTGGGACA
CTGACCCCCACTGGAGTAGTCTCTGGCCCAGCAGCTACACCCACAGCTCAGCATCTTCGACAGTCTTCTT
TTGAGATACCTGATGATGTACCTCTGCCAGCAGGTTGGGAGATGGCAAAGACATCTTCTGGTCAGAGATA
CTTCTTAAATCACATCGATCAGACAACAACATGGCAGGACCCCAGGAAGGCCATGCTGTCCCAGATGAAC
GTCACAGCCCCCACCAGTCCACCAGTGCAGCAGAATATGATGAACTCGGCTTCAGGTCCTCTTCCTGATG
GATGGGAACAAGCCATGACTCAGGATGGAGAAATTTACTATATAAACCATAAGAACAAGACCACCTCTTG
G
