>Addgene plasmid #33074 | pCMV-Flag-YAP-D383A | addgene partial sequence | sequence record 41601 | hGH-pA-R 5'-CCAGCTTGGTTCCCAATAGA-3'
CACTTGCCCCTTGCTCCATACCACCCCCCTCCACCCCATAATATTATAGAAGGACACCTAGTCAGACAAA
ATGATGCAACTTAATTTTATTAGGACAAGGCTGGTGGGCACTGGAGTGGCAACTTCCAGGGCCAGGAGAG
GCACTGGGGAGGGGTCACAGGGATGCCACCCGGGATCCTCTAGACTCGAGCGGCCGCCACTGTGCTGGAT
ATCTGCAGAATTCAGTCTGCCTGAGGGCTCTATAACCATGTAAGAAAGCTTTCTTTATCTAGCTTGGTGG
CAGCCAAAACAGACTCCATGTCATTAAGGATGTCAGAACTCAAAGCTTCCTGCAGACTTGGCATCAGCTC
CTCTCCTTCTATGTTCATTCCATCTCCTTCCAGTGTTCCAAGGTCCACATTTGTCCCAGGAATGGCTTCA
AGGTAGTCTGGGAAACGGTTCTGCTGTGAGGGCAGGGTGCTTTGGTTGATAGTATCACCTGTATCCATCT
CATCCACACTATTCAGGAAGTCATCTGGGGTTCGAGGGACACTGTAGCTGCTCATGCTTAGTCCACTGGC
TGTACTCTCATCTCGAGAGTGATAGGTGCCACTGTTAAGGAAAGGATCTGAGCTATTGGTCGTCATTGTT
CTCAATTCCTGAGACATCCCGGGAGAAGACACTGGATTTTGAGTCCCACCATCCTGCTCCAGTGTTGGTA
ACTGGCTAC
